Addgene plasmid #210971: pHTC-HaloTag_ACTB:1-375
Purpose: Mammalian expression of full-length human ACTB. C-terminal HaloTag.
Depositing lab: Cheryl Arrowsmith. Depositing organization: University of Toronto. Publication: A Target Class Ligandability Evaluation of WD40 Repeat-Containing Proteins. Ackloo S, Li F, Szewczyk M, Seitova A, Loppnau P, Zeng H, Xu J, Ahmad S, Arnautova YA, Baghaie AJ, Beldar S, Bolotokova A, Centrella PA, Chau I, Clark MA, Cuozzo JW, Dehghani-Tafti S, Disch JS, Dong A, Dumas A, Feng JA, Ghiabi P, Gibson E, Gilmer J, Goldman B, Green SR, Guie MA, Guilinger JP, Harms N, Herasymenko O, Houliston S, Hutchinson A, Kearnes S, Keefe AD, Kimani SW, Kramer T, Kutera M, Kwak HA, Lento C, Li Y, Liu J, Loup J, Machado RAC, Mulhern CJ, Perveen S, Righetto GL, Riley P, Shrestha S, Sigel EA, Silva M, Sintchak MD, Slakman BL, Taylor RD, Thompson J, Torng W, Underkoffler C, von Rechenberg M, Walsh RT, Watson I, Wilson DJ, Wolf E, Yadav M, Yazdi AK, Zhang J, Zhang Y, Santhakumar V, Edwards AM, Barsyte-Lovejoy D, Schapira M, Brown PJ, Halabelian L, Arrowsmith CH. J Med Chem. 2025 Jan 23;68(2):1092-1112. doi: 10.1021/acs.jmedchem.4c02010. Epub 2024 Nov 4. PubMed 39495097.
Backbone
  Vector backbone: pHTC-HaloTag
  Backbone manufacturer: Promega
  Vector type: Mammalian Expression
  Selectable markers: Neomycin (select with G418)
Growth in bacteria
  Bacterial resistance: Ampicillin, 100 μg/mL
  Growth temperature: 37°C
  Growth strain: DH5alpha
  Copy number: High Copy
Gene/Insert
  Gene/Insert name: ACTB:M1-F375
  Species: H. sapiens (human)
  Insert size (bp): 1125
  Mutation: wild type
  Entrez Gene: ACTB (a.k.a. BKRNS, BNS, BRWS1, CSMH, DDS1, PS1TP5BP1, THC8)
  Promoter: CMV
  Tag / fusion protein: HaloTag (C terminal on insert)
  Cloning method: Ligation Independent Cloning
  Sequencing primers: 5′ CTTACTGACATCCACTTTGC; 3′ CAACATCGACGTAGTGCATG
Resource information
  A portion of this plasmid was derived from a plasmid made by: Mammalian Gene Collection (BC004251)
Terms and licenses: Academic/Nonprofit Terms; Industry Terms: Not Available to Industry
Depositor comments: 5' Cloning Site: EcoR1 (not destroyed), 3' Cloning Site: Xho1 (not destroyed). C terminal tag: lepttedlyfqsdndgseigtgfpfdphyvevlgermhyvdvgprdgtpvlflhgnptssyvwrniiphvapthrciapdligmgksdkpdlgyffddhvrfmdafiealgleevvlvihdwgsalgfhwakrnpervkgiafmefirpiptwdewpefaretfqafrttdvgrkliidqnvfiegtlpmgvvrpltevemdhyrepflnpvdreplwrfpnelpiagepanivalveeymdwlhqspvpkllfwgtpgvlippaeaarlakslpnckavdigpglnllqednpdligseiarwlstleisg.
How to cite: pHTC-HaloTag_ACTB:1-375 was a gift from Cheryl Arrowsmith (Addgene plasmid # 210971 ; http://n2t.net/addgene:210971 ; RRID:Addgene_210971)
