[The description below was written by a language model from this plasmid's Addgene catalogue record and pLannotate feature annotations shown in this document.]
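Description:
pHTC-HaloTag_ACTB:1-375 is a mammalian expression plasmid of about 7.3 kb built on the Promega pHTC-HaloTag backbone. It carries full-length, wild-type human beta-actin (ACTB, residues M1 to F375, 1,125 bp) fused at its C terminus to HaloTag. The coding sequence derives from a Mammalian Gene Collection clone and was inserted by ligation-independent cloning between EcoRI and XhoI sites, both of which are retained. The automated annotation labels the open reading frame with the bovine ACTB entry, which reflects the very high conservation of actin rather than a discrepancy with the recorded human origin.

Expression is driven by the CMV immediate-early enhancer and promoter, followed by a chimeric β-globin/immunoglobulin intron that promotes efficient processing of the transcript. A T7 promoter lies just upstream of the insert and could support in vitro transcription. Downstream of ACTB, a linker containing a TEV protease recognition site joins actin to HaloTag, a modified bacterial dehalogenase that bonds covalently to chloroalkane ligands. This allows fluorescent labelling, capture or energy-transfer assays, and the TEV site lets the tag be cleaved off. An SV40 polyadenylation signal is annotated after the fusion.

A separate cassette, made up of the SV40 early promoter, the neo gene and a synthetic poly(A) signal, allows G418 selection of stably transfected mammalian cells. In E. coli the plasmid is maintained through a high-copy ColE1/pUC-type origin and ampicillin resistance, and a cer site helps keep it monomeric. Several short fragment hits in the table appear to be backbone remnants. The plasmid was deposited alongside a study of WD40-repeat protein ligandability, although the record does not state its specific role there.
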