Features (pLannotate 1.2.2; 21 found; start..end, strand, type, name):
    140..517     +  enhancer       CMV enhancer: human cytomegalovirus immediate early enhancer
    519..718     +  promoter       CMV promoter: human cytomegalovirus (CMV) immediate early promoter
    857..989     +  intron         chimeric intron: chimera between introns from human β-globin and immunoglobulin heavy chain genes
   1033..1051    +  promoter       T7 promoter: promoter for bacteriophage T7 RNA polymerase
   1082..2206    +  CDS            ACTB: ACTB_BOVIN - Experimental evidence at protein level: Swiss-Prot protein existence level 1. Actin is a highly conserved protein that polymerizes to produce filaments that form cross-linked networks in the cytoplasm of cells. Actin exists in both monomeric (G-actin) and polymeric (F-actin) forms, both forms playing key functions, such as cell motility and contraction. In addition to their role in the cytoplasmic cytoskeleton, G- and F-actin also localize in the nucleus, and regulate gene transcription and motility and repair of damaged DNA. From Bos taurus (Bovine).
   2222..2242    +  CDS            TEV site: tobacco etch virus (TEV) protease recognition and cleavage site
   2258..3141    +  CDS            HaloTag® (fragment): modified bacterial dehalogenase that forms covalent bonds with chloroalkane derivatives
   3171..3220    +  CDS            SET1 (fragment): solubility-enhancement tag derived from T7 phage gene 10B
   3228..3247    +  terminator     T7 terminator (fragment): transcription terminator for bacteriophage T7 RNA polymerase
   3269..3390    -  polyA_signal   SV40 poly(A) signal: SV40 polyadenylation signal
   3413..3481    -  CDS            large T antigen (fragment): large T antigen from SV40 (simian virus 40)
   3486..3518    +  rep_origin     M13 ori (fragment): M13 bacteriophage origin of replication; arrow indicates direction of (+) strand synthesis
   3519..3570    -  misc_feature   bom (fragment): basis of mobility region from pBR322
   3635..3992    +  promoter       SV40 promoter: SV40 enhancer and early promoter
   4043..4834    +  CDS            neo: KKA2_KLEPN - Also known as kan, nptII. Experimental evidence at protein level: Swiss-Prot protein existence level 1. Resistance to kanamycin, neomycin, paromomycin, ribostamycin, butirosin and gentamicin B. From Klebsiella pneumoniae.
   4901..4949    +  polyA_signal   poly(A) signal: synthetic polyadenylation signal
   4970..5062    -  CDS            tnpA (fragment): TN5P_ECOLX - Also known as tnp. Experimental evidence at protein level: Swiss-Prot protein existence level 1. Mediates transposition of transposon Tn5 by a 'cut and paste' mechanism. First, the monomeric transposase binds the 19 bp inverted DNA repeats flanking the transposon. Then, dimerization of the DNA- bound transposase creates a synaptic DNA complex. After nicking of the first DNA strand, excision of the transposon proceeds through a series of intermediates. The transposase then mediates the insertion of the transposon at a new site by strand transfer. The activity of the wild- type tran
   5105..5209    +  promoter       AmpR promoter: bla
   5210..6070    +  CDS            AmpR: β-lactamase; bla; confers resistance to ampicillin, carbenicillin, and related antibiotics
   6228..6816    -  rep_origin     ori: high-copy-number ColE1/pMB1/pBR322/pUC origin of replication
   6932..7215    +  misc_feature   cer region: ColE1-derived recombination site that helps to maintain plasmids as monomers
>Addgene plasmid #210971 | pHTC-HaloTag_ACTB:1-375 | addgene full sequence | sequence record 423309 | Addgene NGS Result
TCAATATTGGCCATTAGCCATATTATTCATTGGTTATATAGCATAAATCAATATTGGCTATTGGCCATTG
CATACGTTGTATCTATATCATAATATGTACATTTATATTGGCTCATGTCCAATATGACCGCCATGTTGGC
ATTGATTATTGACTAGTTATTAATAGTAATCAATTACGGGGTCATTAGTTCATAGCCCATATATGGAGTT
CCGCGTTACATAACTTACGGTAAATGGCCCGCCTGGCTGACCGCCCAACGACCCCCGCCCATTGACGTCA
ATAATGACGTATGTTCCCATAGTAACGCCAATAGGGACTTTCCATTGACGTCAATGGGTGGAGTATTTAC
GGTAAACTGCCCACTTGGCAGTACATCAAGTGTATCATATGCCAAGTCCGCCCCCTATTGACGTCAATGA
CGGTAAATGGCCCGCCTGGCATTATGCCCAGTACATGACCTTACGGGACTTTCCTACTTGGCAGTACATC
TACGTATTAGTCATCGCTATTACCATGGTGATGCGGTTTTGGCAGTACACCAATGGGCGTGGATAGCGGT
TTGACTCACGGGGATTTCCAAGTCTCCACCCCATTGACGTCAATGGGAGTTTGTTTTGGCACCAAAATCA
ACGGGACTTTCCAAAATGTCGTAATAACCCCGCCCCGTTGACGCAAATGGGCGGTAGGCGTGTACGGTGG
GAGGTCTATATAAGCAGAGCTGGTTTAGTGAACCGTCAGATCACTAGAAGCTTTATTGCGGTAGTTTATC
ACAGTTAAATTGCTAACGCAGTCAGTGCTTCTGACACAACAGTCTCGAACTTAAGCTGCAGAAGTTGGTC
GTGAGGCACTGGGCAGGTAAGTATCAAGGTTACAAGACAGGTTTAAGGAGACCAATAGAAACTGGGCTTG
TCGAGACAGAGAAGACTCTTGCGTTTCTGATAGGCACCTATTGGTCTTACTGACATCCACTTTGCCTTTC
TCTCCACAGGTGTCCACTCCCAGTTCAATTACAGCTCTTAAGGCTAGAGTATTAATACGACTCACTATAG
GGCTAGCAAAGCGATCGCTTCCGAATTCACCATGGATGATGATATCGCCGCGCTCGTCGTCGACAACGGC
TCCGGCATGTGCAAGGCCGGCTTCGCGGGCGACGATGCCCCCCGGGCCGTCTTCCCCTCCATCGTGGGGC
GCCCCAGGCACCAGGGCGTGATGGTGGGCATGGGTCAGAAGGATTCCTATGTGGGCGACGAGGCCCAGAG
CAAGAGAGGCATCCTCACCCTGAAGTACCCCATCGAGCACGGCATCGTCACCAACTGGGACGACATGGAG
AAAATCTGGCACCACACCTTCTACAATGAGCTGCGTGTGGCTCCCGAGGAGCACCCCGTGCTGCTGACCG
AGGCCCCCCTGAACCCCAAGGCCAACCGCGAGAAGATGACCCAGATCATGTTTGAGACCTTCAACACCCC
AGCCATGTACGTTGCTATCCAGGCTGTGCTATCCCTGTACGCCTCTGGCCGTACCACTGGCATCGTGATG
GACTCCGGTGACGGGGTCACCCACACTGTGCCCATCTACGAGGGGTATGCCCTCCCCCATGCCATCCTGC
GTCTGGACCTGGCTGGCCGGGACCTGACTGACTACCTCATGAAGATCCTCACCGAGCGCGGCTACAGCTT
CACCACCACGGCCGAGCGGGAAATCGTGCGTGACATTAAGGAGAAGCTGTGCTACGTCGCCCTGGACTTC
GAGCAAGAGATGGCCACGGCTGCTTCCAGCTCCTCCCTGGAGAAGAGCTACGAGCTGCCTGACGGCCAGG
TCATCACCATTGGCAATGAGCGGTTCCGCTGCCCTGAGGCACTCTTCCAGCCTTCCTTCCTGGGCATGGA
GTCCTGTGGCATCCACGAAACTACCTTCAACTCCATCATGAAGTGTGACGTGGACATCCGCAAAGACCTG
TACGCCAACACAGTGCTGTCTGGCGGCACCACCATGTACCCTGGCATTGCCGACAGGATGCAGAAGGAGA
TCACTGCCCTGGCACCCAGCACAATGAAGATCAAGATCATTGCTCCTCCTGAGCGCAAGTACTCCGTGTG
GATCGGCGGCTCCATCCTGGCCTCGCTGTCCACCTTCCAGCAGATGTGGATCAGCAAGCAGGAGTATGAC
GAGTCCGGCCCCTCCATCGTCCACCGCAAATGCTTCCTCGAGCCAACCACTGAGGATCTGTACTTTCAGA
GCGATAACGATGGATCCGAAATCGGTACTGGCTTTCCATTCGACCCCCATTATGTGGAAGTCCTGGGCGA
GCGCATGCACTACGTCGATGTTGGTCCGCGCGATGGCACCCCTGTGCTGTTCCTGCACGGTAACCCGACC
TCCTCCTACGTGTGGCGCAACATCATCCCGCATGTTGCACCGACCCATCGCTGCATTGCTCCAGACCTGA
TCGGTATGGGCAAATCCGACAAACCAGACCTGGGTTATTTCTTCGACGACCACGTCCGCTTCATGGATGC
CTTCATCGAAGCCCTGGGTCTGGAAGAGGTCGTCCTGGTCATTCACGACTGGGGCTCCGCTCTGGGTTTC
CACTGGGCCAAGCGCAATCCAGAGCGCGTCAAAGGTATTGCATTTATGGAGTTCATCCGCCCTATCCCGA
CCTGGGACGAATGGCCAGAATTTGCCCGCGAGACCTTCCAGGCCTTCCGCACCACCGACGTCGGCCGCAA
GCTGATCATCGATCAGAACGTTTTTATCGAGGGTACGCTGCCGATGGGTGTCGTCCGCCCGCTGACTGAA
GTCGAGATGGACCATTACCGCGAGCCGTTCCTGAATCCTGTTGACCGCGAGCCACTGTGGCGCTTCCCAA
ACGAGCTGCCAATCGCCGGTGAGCCAGCGAACATCGTCGCGCTGGTCGAAGAATACATGGACTGGCTGCA
CCAGTCCCCTGTCCCGAAGCTGCTGTTCTGGGGCACCCCAGGCGTTCTGATCCCACCGGCCGAAGCCGCT
CGCCTGGCCAAAAGCCTGCCTAACTGCAAGGCTGTGGACATCGGCCCGGGTCTGAATCTGCTGCAAGAAG
ACAACCCGGACCTGATCGGCAGCGAGATCGCGCGCTGGCTGTCTACTCTGGAGATTTCCGGTTAATAGAA
TTGGCATGCAAGCTGATCCGGCTGCTAACAAAGCCCGAAAGGAAGCTGAGTTGGCTGCTGCCACCGCTGA
GCAATAACTAGCATAACCCCTTGGGGCGGCCGCTTCGAGCAGACATGATAAGATACATTGATGAGTTTGG
ACAAACCACAACTAGAATGCAGTGAAAAAAATGCTTTATTTGTGAAATTTGTGATGCTATTGCTTTATTT
GTAACCATTATAAGCTGCAATAAACAAGTTAACAACAACAATTGCATTCATTTTATGTTTCAGGTTCAGG
GGGAGATGTGGGAGGTTTTTTTAAGCAAGTAAAACCTCTACAAATGTGGTAAAATCGAATTTTAACAAAA
TATTAACGCTTACAATTTCCTGATGCGGTATTTTCTCCTTACGCATCTGTGCGGTATTTCACACCGCATA
CGCGGATCTGCGCAGCACCATGGCCTGAAATAACCTCTGAAAGAGGAACTTGGTTAGGTACCTTCTGAGG
CGGAAAGAACCAGCTGTGGAATGTGTGTCAGTTAGGGTGTGGAAAGTCCCCAGGCTCCCCAGCAGGCAGA
AGTATGCAAAGCATGCATCTCAATTAGTCAGCAACCAGGTGTGGAAAGTCCCCAGGCTCCCCAGCAGGCA
GAAGTATGCAAAGCATGCATCTCAATTAGTCAGCAACCATAGTCCCGCCCCTAACTCCGCCCATCCCGCC
CCTAACTCCGCCCAGTTCCGCCCATTCTCCGCCCCATGGCTGACTAATTTTTTTTATTTATGCAGAGGCC
GAGGCCGCCTCGGCCTCTGAGCTATTCCAGAAGTAGTGAGGAGGCTTTTTTGGAGGCCTAGGCTTTTGCA
AAAAGCTTGATTCTTCTGACACAACAGTCTCGAACTTAAGGCTAGAGCCACCATGATTGAACAAGATGGA
TTGCACGCAGGTTCTCCGGCCGCTTGGGTGGAGAGGCTATTCGGCTATGACTGGGCACAACAGACAATCG
GCTGCTCTGATGCCGCCGTGTTCCGGCTGTCAGCGCAGGGGCGCCCGGTTCTTTTTGTCAAGACCGACCT
GTCCGGTGCCCTGAATGAACTGCAGGACGAGGCAGCGCGGCTATCGTGGCTGGCCACGACGGGCGTTCCT
TGCGCAGCTGTGCTCGACGTTGTCACTGAAGCGGGAAGGGACTGGCTGCTATTGGGCGAAGTGCCGGGGC
AGGATCTCCTGTCATCTCACCTTGCTCCTGCCGAGAAAGTATCCATCATGGCTGATGCAATGCGGCGGCT
GCATACGCTTGATCCGGCTACCTGCCCATTCGACCACCAAGCGAAACATCGCATCGAGCGAGCACGTACT
CGGATGGAAGCCGGTCTTGTCGATCAGGATGATCTGGACGAAGAGCATCAGGGGCTCGCGCCAGCCGAAC
TGTTCGCCAGGCTCAAGGCGCGCATGCCCGACGGCGAGGATCTCGTCGTGACCCATGGCGATGCCTGCTT
GCCGAATATCATGGTGGAAAATGGCCGCTTTTCTGGATTCATCGACTGTGGCCGGCTGGGTGTGGCGGAC
CGCTATCAGGACATAGCGTTGGCTACCCGTGATATTGCTGAAGAGCTTGGCGGCGAATGGGCTGACCGCT
TCCTCGTGCTTTACGGTATCGCCGCTCCCGATTCGCAGCGCATCGCCTTCTATCGCCTTCTTGACGAGTT
CTTCTGAGCGGGACTCTGGGGTTCGAAATGACCGACCAAGCGACGCCCAACCTGCCATCACGATGGCCGC
AATAAAATATCTTTATTTTCATTACATCTGTGTGTTGGTTTTTTGTGTGAATCGATAGCGATAAGGATCC
TCTTTGCGCTTGCGTTTTCCCTTGTCCAGATAGCCCAGTAGCTGACATTCATCCGGGGTCAGCACCGTTT
CTGCGGACTGGCTTTCTACGTAATGGTTTCTTAGACGTCAGGTGGCACTTTTCGGGGAAATGTGCGCGGA
ACCCCTATTTGTTTATTTTTCTAAATACATTCAAATATGTATCCGCTCATGAGACAATAACCCTGATAAA
TGCTTCAATAATATTGAAAAAGGAAGAGTATGAGTATTCAACATTTCCGTGTCGCCCTTATTCCCTTTTT
TGCGGCATTTTGCCTTCCTGTTTTTGCTCACCCAGAAACGCTGGTGAAAGTAAAAGATGCTGAAGATCAG
TTGGGTGCACGAGTGGGTTACATCGAACTGGATCTCAACAGCGGTAAGATCCTTGAGAGTTTTCGCCCCG
AAGAACGTTTTCCAATGATGAGCACTTTCAAAGTTCTGCTATGTGGCGCGGTATTATCCCGTATTGACGC
CGGGCAAGAGCAACTCGGTCGCCGCATACACTATTCTCAGAATGACTTGGTTGAGTACTCACCAGTCACA
GAAAAGCATCTTACGGATGGCATGACAGTAAGAGAATTATGCAGTGCTGCCATAACCATGAGTGATAACA
CTGCGGCCAACTTACTTCTGACAACTATCGGAGGACCGAAGGAGCTAACCGCTTTTTTGCACAACATGGG
GGATCATGTAACTCGCCTTGATCGTTGGGAACCGGAGCTGAATGAAGCCATACCAAACGACGAGCGTGAC
ACCACGATGCCTGTAGCAATGGCAACAACGTTGCGCAAACTATTAACTGGCGAACTACTTACTCTAGCTT
CCCGGCAACAATTAATAGACTGGATGGAGGCGGATAAAGTTGCAGGACCACTTCTGCGCTCGGCCCTTCC
GGCTGGCTGGTTTATTGCTGATAAATCTGGAGCCGGTGAGCGTGGGTCTCGCGGTATCATTGCAGCACTG
GGGCCAGATGGTAAGCCCTCCCGTATCGTAGTTATCTACACGACGGGGAGTCAGGCAACTATGGATGAAC
GAAATAGACAGATCGCTGAGATAGGTGCCTCACTGATTAAGCATTGGTAATTCGAAATGACCGACCAAGC
GACGCCCAACCGGTATCAGCTCACTCAAAGGCGGTAATACGGTTATCCACAGAATCAGGGGATAACGCAG
GAAAGAACATGTGAGCAAAAGGCCAGCAAAAGGCCAGGAACCGTAAAAAGGCCGCGTTGCTGGCGTTTTT
CCATAGGCTCCGCCCCCCTGACGAGCATCACAAAAATCGACGCTCAAGTCAGAGGTGGCGAAACCCGACA
GGACTATAAAGATACCAGGCGTTTCCCCCTGGAAGCTCCCTCGTGCGCTCTCCTGTTCCGACCCTGCCGC
TTACCGGATACCTGTCCGCCTTTCTCCCTTCGGGAAGCGTGGCGCTTTCTCATAGCTCACGCTGTAGGTA
TCTCAGTTCGGTGTAGGTCGTTCGCTCCAAGCTGGGCTGTGTGCACGAACCCCCCGTTCAGCCCGACCGC
TGCGCCTTATCCGGTAACTATCGTCTTGAGTCCAACCCGGTAAGACACGACTTATCGCCACTGGCAGCAG
CCACTGGTAACAGGATTAGCAGAGCGAGGTATGTAGGCGGTGCTACAGAGTTCTTGAAGTGGTGGCCTAA
CTACGGCTACACTAGAAGGACAGTATTTGGTATCTGCGCTCTGCTGAAGCCAGTTACCTTCGGAAAAAGA
GTTGGTAGCTCTTGATCCGGCAAACAAACCACCGCTGGTAGCGGTGGTTTTTTTGTTTGCAAGCAGCAGA
TTACGCGCAGAAAAAAAGGATTTCAAGAAGATCCTTTGATCTTTTCTACGGGGTCTGACGCTCAGTGGAA
CGAAAACTCACGTTAAGGGATTTTGGTCATGAGATTATCAAAAAGGATCTTCACCTAGATCCTTTTATAG
TCCGGAAATACAGGAACGCACGCTGGATGGCCCTTCGCTGGGATGGTGAAACCATGAAAAATGGCAGCTT
CAGTGGATTAAGTGGGGGTAATGTGGCCTGTACCCTCTGGTTGCATAGGTATTCATACGGTTAAAATTTA
TCAGGCGCGATTGCGGCAGTTTTTCGGGTGGTTTGTTGCCATTTTTACCTGTCTGCTGCCGTGATCGCGC
TGAACGCGTTTTAGCGGTGCGTACAATTAAGGGATTATGGTAAATCCACTTACTGTCTGCCCTCGTAGCC
ATCGAGATAAACCGCAGTACTCCGGCCACGATGCGTCCGGCGTAGAGGATCGAGATCT
