>Addgene plasmid #210971 | pHTC-HaloTag_ACTB:1-375 | depositor partial sequence | sequence record 411422 | Insert sequence
ATGGATGATGATATCGCCGCGCTCGTCGTCGACAACGGCTCCGGCATGTGCAAGGCCGGCTTCGCGGGCG
ACGATGCCCCCCGGGCCGTCTTCCCCTCCATCGTGGGGCGCCCCAGGCACCAGGGCGTGATGGTGGGCAT
GGGTCAGAAGGATTCCTATGTGGGCGACGAGGCCCAGAGCAAGAGAGGCATCCTCACCCTGAAGTACCCC
ATCGAGCACGGCATCGTCACCAACTGGGACGACATGGAGAAAATCTGGCACCACACCTTCTACAATGAGC
TGCGTGTGGCTCCCGAGGAGCACCCCGTGCTGCTGACCGAGGCCCCCCTGAACCCCAAGGCCAACCGCGA
GAAGATGACCCAGATCATGTTTGAGACCTTCAACACCCCAGCCATGTACGTTGCTATCCAGGCTGTGCTA
TCCCTGTACGCCTCTGGCCGTACCACTGGCATCGTGATGGACTCCGGTGACGGGGTCACCCACACTGTGC
CCATCTACGAGGGGTATGCCCTCCCCCATGCCATCCTGCGTCTGGACCTGGCTGGCCGGGACCTGACTGA
CTACCTCATGAAGATCCTCACCGAGCGCGGCTACAGCTTCACCACCACGGCCGAGCGGGAAATCGTGCGT
GACATTAAGGAGAAGCTGTGCTACGTCGCCCTGGACTTCGAGCAAGAGATGGCCACGGCTGCTTCCAGCT
CCTCCCTGGAGAAGAGCTACGAGCTGCCTGACGGCCAGGTCATCACCATTGGCAATGAGCGGTTCCGCTG
CCCTGAGGCACTCTTCCAGCCTTCCTTCCTGGGCATGGAGTCCTGTGGCATCCACGAAACTACCTTCAAC
TCCATCATGAAGTGTGACGTGGACATCCGCAAAGACCTGTACGCCAACACAGTGCTGTCTGGCGGCACCA
CCATGTACCCTGGCATTGCCGACAGGATGCAGAAGGAGATCACTGCCCTGGCACCCAGCACAATGAAGAT
CAAGATCATTGCTCCTCCTGAGCGCAAGTACTCCGTGTGGATCGGCGGCTCCATCCTGGCCTCGCTGTCC
ACCTTCCAGCAGATGTGGATCAGCAAGCAGGAGTATGACGAGTCCGGCCCCTCCATCGTCCACCGCAAAT
GCTTC
